>Addgene plasmid #196281 | pMK33-GW-TurboID-V5 | addgene full sequence | sequence record 384554 | Addgene NGS Result
CCCGCGTTGCAGGCCATGCTGTCCAGGCAGGTAGATGACGACCATCAGGGACAGCTTCAAGGATCGCTCG
CGGCTCTTACCAGCCTAACTTCGATCATTGGACCGCTGATCGTCACGGCGATTTATGCCGCCTCGGCGAG
CACATGGAACGGGTTGGCATGGATTGTAGGCGCCGCCCTATACCTTGTCTGCCTCCCCGCGTTGCGTCGC
GGTGCATGGAGCCGGGCCACCTCGACCTGAATGGAAGCCGGCGGCACCTCGCTAACGGATTCACCACTCC
AAGAATTGGAGCCAATCAATTCTTGCGGAGAACTGTGAATGCGCAAACCAACCCTTGGCAGAACATATCC
ATCGCGTCCGCCATCTCCAGCAGCCGCACGCGGCGCATCTCGGGCAGCGTTGGGTCCTGGCCACGGGTGC
GCATGATCGTGCTCCTGTCGTTGAGGACCCGGCTAGGCTGGCGGGGTTGCCTTACTGGTTAGCAGAATGA
ATCACCGATACGCGAGCGAACGTGAAGCGACTGCTGCTGCAAAACGTCTGCGACCTGAGCAACAACATGA
ATGGTCTTCGGTTTCCGTGTTTCGTAAAGTCTGGAAACGCGGAAGTCAGCGCTCTTCCGCTTCCTCGCTC
ACTGACTCGCTGCGCTCGGTCGTTCGGCTGCGGCGAGCGGTATCAGCTCACTCAAAGGCGGTAATACGGT
TATCCACAGAATCAGGGGATAACGCAGGAAAGAACATGTGAGCAAAAGGCCAGCAAAAGGCCAGGAACCG
TAAAAAGGCCGCGTTGCTGGCGTTTTTCCATAGGCTCCGCCCCCCTGACGAGCATCACAAAAATCGACGC
TCAAGTCAGAGGTGGCGAAACCCGACAGGACTATAAAGATACCAGGCGTTTCCCCCTGGAAGCTCCCTCG
TGCGCTCTCCTGTTCCGACCCTGCCGCTTACCGGATACCTGTCCGCCTTTCTCCCTTCGGGAAGCGTGGC
GCTTTCTCATAGCTCACGCTGTAGGTATCTCAGTTCGGTGTAGGTCGTTCGCTCCAAGCTGGGCTGTGTG
CACGAACCCCCCGTTCAGCCCGACCGCTGCGCCTTATCCGGTAACTATCGTCTTGAGTCCAACCCGGTAA
GACACGACTTATCGCCACTGGCAGCAGCCACTGGTAACAGGATTAGCAGAGCGAGGTATGTAGGCGGTGC
TACAGAGTTCTTGAAGTGGTGGCCTAACTACGGCTACACTAGAAGGACAGTATTTGGTATCTGCGCTCTG
CTGAAGCCAGTTACCTTCGGAAAAAGAGTTGGTAGCTCTTGATCCGGCAAACAAACCACCGCTGGTAGCG
GTGGTTTTTTTGTTTGCAAGCAGCAGATTACGCGCAGAAAAAAAGGATCTCAAGAAGATCCTTTGATCTT
TTCTACGGGGTCTGACGCTCAGTGGAACGAAAACTCACGTTAAGGGATTTTGGTCATGAGATTATCAAAA
AGGATCTTCACCTAGATCCTTTTAAATTAAAAATGAAGTTTTAAATCAATCTAAAGTATATATGAGTAAA
CTTGGTCTGACAGTTACCAATGCTTAATCAGTGAGGCACCTATCTCAGCGATCTGTCTATTTCGTTCATC
CATAGTTGCCTGACTCCCCGTCGTGTAGATAACTACGATACGGGAGGGCTTACCATCTGGCCCCAGTGCT
GCAATGATACCGCGAGACCCACGCTCACCGGCTCCAGATTTATCAGCAATAAACCAGCCAGCCGGAAGGG
CCGAGCGCAGAAGTGGTCCTGCAACTTTATCCGCCTCCATCCAGTCTATTAATTGTTGCCGGGAAGCTAG
AGTAAGTAGTTCGCCAGTTAATAGTTTGCGCAACGTTGTTGCCATTGCTGCAGGCATCGTGGTGTCACGC
TCGTCGTTTGGTATGGCTTCATTCAGCTCCGGTTCCCAACGATCAAGGCGAGTTACATGATCCCCCATGT
TGTGCAAAAAAGCGGTTAGCTCCTTCGGTCCTCCGATCGTTGTCAGAAGTAAGTTGGCCGCAGTGTTATC
ACTCATGGTTATGGCAGCACTGCATAATTCTCTTACTGTCATGCCATCCGTAAGATGCTTTTCTGTGACT
GGTGAGTACTCAACCAAGTCATTCTGAGAATAGTGTATGCGGCGACCGAGTTGCTCTTGCCCGGCGTCAA
CACGGGATAATACCGCGCCACATAGCAGAACTTTAAAAGTGCTCATCATTGGAAAACGTTCTTCGGGGCG
AAAACTCTCAAGGATCTTACCGCTGTTGAGATCCAGTTCGATGTAACCCACTCGTGCACCCAACTGATCT
TCAGCATCTTTTACTTTCACCAGCGTTTCTGGGTGAGCAAAAACAGGAAGGCAAAATGCCGCAAAAAAGG
GAATAAGGGCGACACGGAAATGTTGAATACTCATACTCTTCCTTTTTCAATATTATTGAAGCATTTATCA
GGGTTATTGTCTCATGAGCGGATACATATTTGAATGTATTTAGAAAAATAAACAAATAGGGGTTCCGCGC
ACATTTCCCCGAAAAGTGCCACCTGACGTCTAAGAAACCATTATTATCATGACATTAACCTATAAAAATA
GGCGTATCACGAGGCCCTTTCGTCTTCAAGAATTCACATTTGTACGAATTTTTTTTTTATCAAAAGTTCG
AGTTTTTCACCAATTTCCTCATCAACCGAGCAAGGCAAACGGCTTTGAATAATATGGTGTTATATATACA
TATATCAAATCGCTGCTGACTGCGTGATTGATGGCCCCAAGATTACATATTATCGAATCAGGATTCAGAA
GGAGATCAATGTCAAATGCGGACAGGAACATGAAAGACGCCTGTTATGCGCAATTAAAAATTTGGGTTTA
ATTGCTGTGGAAACTGTTGTTGGCGGCATCTTAAGTTCCTGTTTAACAACATCAACTACTTATGTACGTA
GAAGCGTTTAAGCCATTTGCATACAGATGAGAACTGGCTTTTGTGCTAATCAGTCAAGATGACTCCGATG
ATGATGACTCATTACCTGACCAGTTTTCGCTGCTTTCTTTTCAACAACTACTTGTATATGTATTGTATCC
AATAGCAATACATTGAATTTCCATGGTCTAGTCACGTATTATCATTTAATTGACACCAAGTCGTGTTATT
GTTGAGCTATCGAGTTCAGCTCAAACATTTCTTATTCCCATGAATAAGCCGGCAAAAATATGCAATCTAT
GAAAGTTAATATAAGCAAACCTTACTTTGACTCAATACCAATGCACTTTGTGTCGATAGGTTCACGCAAT
TGAGGCGATTATTCCGATAACCCAAGCGATTGACTGTTCCCGTTTCGATTCCAATTGAAATTTGGAAATG
TACAATAGTTTTGCTATATGCTGTCAAGTACGCTCTTATCTTCTCTGGGTTTTCTTCAGAGTTTCGAAAC
GCTTCTTCTTTTTTTTGTTTTTTTTTTTTTGGAATCTCGTATTTTGGAAGGGGCTCCCCTCTGGAATTTG
TTACACTGTCGTTATCATTGCGAACAAGCGGCCCGAAGCTATCAGCGACTTTAACATTTACAATGCACTT
TTTTACGACCAATTAAATGTACATTTTCCTTTCTTCGCCCGTTGATAAGCGAACGCGATGTGGCGCAGGC
AATGTGTTGCTCTTGCGACACAAACGCAATCAAAATGGATTCAATTTCGCTTTTTCCCAGTGAAACGAAG
AACGAACCGACCATCATGATATGCTCCTCTGCATGTTGCGTATTGAATCAATGACAATTTCAATTAAGCC
GCCCGTTCGTCATGCGTTTTCGTGCGCTTCGAAATGCTGATAACGCTGCTGTCCTCCAACTGCTTTGCAT
GTGGACACAATTCCATTTATTTAATTCTTTTATTTGGATCGGTTAAATTAAAAAGCGCCTTGTTACGCAT
TTAACGTTGTTTCCGGTGCGTGGTGGTTTCATGCTTCTGGGAACGGCAAATGGGTTTAGGATTGGGAACC
CCTCATCATCTGTTGGAATATACTATTCAACCTACAAAAGTAACGTTAAACAACACTACTTTATATTTGA
TATGAATGGCCACACCTTTTATGCCATAAAACATATTGTAAGAGAATACCACTCTTTTTATTCCTTCTTT
CCTTCTTGTACGTTTTTTGCTGTAAGTAGGTCGTGGTGCTGGTGTTGCAGTTGAAATAACTTAAAATATA
AATCATAAAACTCAAACATAAACTTGACTATTTATTTATTTATTAAGAAAGGAAATATAAATTATAAATT
ACAACAGGTTATGGACCTGCAGCCAAGCTTGGCGCTCGTCCGGGGGCAATGAGATATGAAAAAGCCTGAA
CTCACCGCGACGTCTGTCGAGAAGTTTCTGATCGAAAAGTTCGACAGCGTCTCCGACCTGATGCAGCTCT
CGGAGGGCGAAGAATCTCGTGCTTTCAGCTTCGATGTAGGAGGGCGTGGATATGTCCTGCGGGTAAATAG
CTGCGCCGATGGTTTCTACAAAGATCGTTATGTTTATCGGCACTTTGCATCGGCCGCGCTCCCGATTCCG
GAAGTGCTTGACATTGGGGAATTCAGCGAGAGCCTGACCTATTGCATCTCCCGCCGTGCACAGGGTGTCA
CGTTGCAAGACCTGCCTGAAACCGAACTGCCCGCTGTTCTGCAGCCGGTCGCGGAGGCCATGGATGCGAT
CGCTGCGGCCGATCTTAGCCAGACGAGCGGGTTCGGCCCATTCGGACCGCAAGGAATCGGTCAATACACT
ACATGGCGTGATTTCATATGCGCGATTGCTGATCCCCATGTGTATCACTGGCAAACTGTGATGGACGACA
CCGTCAGTGCGTCCGTCGCGCAGGCTCTCGATGAGCTGATGCTTTGGGCCGAGGACTGCCCCGAAGTCCG
GCACCTCGTGCACGCGGATTTCGGCTCCAACAATGTCCTGACGGACAATGGCCGCATAACAGCGGTCATT
GACTGGAGCGAGGCGATGTTCGGGGATTCCCAATACGAGGTCGCCAACATCTTCTTCTGGAGGCCGTGGT
TGGCTTGTATGGAGCAGCAGACGCGCTACTTCGAGCGGAGGCATCCGGAGCTTGCAGGATCGCCGCGGCT
CCGGGCGTATATGCTCCGCATTGGTCTTGACCAACTCTATCAGAGCTTGGTTGACGGCAATTTCGATGAT
GCAGCTTGGGCGCAGGGTCGATGCGACGCAATCGTCCGATCCGGAGCCGGGACTGTCGGGCGTACACAAA
TCGCCCGCAGAAGCGCGGCCGTCTGGACCGATGGCTGTGTAGAAGTACTCGCCGATAGTGGAAACCGACG
CCCCAGCACTCGTCCGAGGGCAAAGGAATAGAGTAGATGCCGACCGAACAAGAGCTGATTTCGAGAACGC
CTCAGCCAGCAACTCGCGCGAGCCTAGCAAGGCAAATGCGAGAGAACGGCCTTACGCTTGGTGGCACAGT
TCTCGTCCACAGTTCGCTAAGCTCGCTCGGCTGGGTCGCGGGAGGGCCGGTCGCAGTGATTCAGGCCCTT
CTGGATTGTGTTGGTCCCCAGGGCACGATTGTCATGCCCACGCACTCGGGTGATCTGACTGATCCCGCAG
ATTGGAGATCGCCGCCCGTGCCTGCCGATTGGGTGCAGATCTTTGTGAAGGAACCTTACTTCTGTGGTGT
GACATAATTGGACAAACTACCTACAGAGATTTAAAGCTCTAAGGTAAATATAAAATTTTTAAGTGTATAA
TGTGTTAAACTACTGATTCTAATTGTTTGTGTATTTTAGATTCCAACCTATGGAACTGATGAATGGGAGC
AGTGGTGGAATGCCTTTAATGAGGAAAACCTGTTTTGCTCAGAAGAAATGCCATCTAGTGATGATGAGGC
TACTGCTGACTCTCAACATTCTACTCCTCCAAAAAAGAAGAGAAAGGTAGAAGACCCCAAGGACTTTCCT
TCAGAATTGCTAAGTTTTTTGAGTCATGCTGTGTTTAGTAATAGAACTCTTGCTTGCTTTGCTATTTACA
CCACAAAGGAAAAAGCTGCACTGCTATACAAGAAAATTATGGAAAAATATTCTGTAACCTTTATAAGTAG
GCATAACAGTTATAATCATAACATACTGTTTTTTCTTACTCCACACAGGCATAGAGTGTCTGCTATTAAT
AACTATGCTCAAAAATTGTGTACCTTTAGCTTTTTAATTTGTAAAGGGGTTAATAAGGAATATTTGATGT
ATAGTGCCTTGACTAGAGATCATAATCAGCCATACCACATTTGTAGAGGTTTTACTTGCTTTAAAAAACC
TCCCACACCTCCCCCTGAACCTGAAACATAAAATGAATGCAATTGTTGTTGTTAACTTGTTTATTGCAGC
TTATAATGGTTACAAATAAAGCAATAGCATCACAAATTTCACAAATAAAGCATTTTTTTCACTGCATTCT
AGTTGTGGTTTGTCCAAACTCATCAATGTATCTTATCATGTCTGGATCAATTCGTTGCAGGACAGGATGT
GGTGCCCGATGTGACTAGCTCTTTGCTGCAGGCCGTCCTATCCTCTGGTTCCGATAAGAGACCCAGAACT
CCGGCCCCCCACCGCCCACCGCCACCCCCATACATATGTGGTACGCAAGTAAGAGTGCCTGCGCATGCCC
CATGTGCCCCACCAAGAGCTTTGCATCCCATACAAGTCCCCAAAGTGGAGAACCGAACCAATTCTTCGCG
GGCAGAACAAAAGCTTCTGCACACGTCTCCACTCGAATTTGGAGCCGGCCGGCGTGTGCAAAAGAGGTGA
ATCGAACGAAAGACCCGTGTGTAAAGCCGCGTTTCCAAAATGTATAAAACCGAGAGCATCTGGCCAATGT
GCATCAGTTGTGGTCAGCAGCAAAATCAAGTGAATCATCTCAGTGCAACTAAAGGGGGGATCTCGAGGGA
TCCGATATCAACAAGTTTGTACAAAAAAGCTGAACGAGAAACGTAAAATGATATAAATATCAATATATTA
AATTAGATTTTGCATAAAAAACAGACTACATAATACTGTAAAACACAACATATCCAGTCACTATGGCGGC
CGCATTAGGCACCCCAGGCTTTACACTTTATGCTTCCGGCTCGTATAATGTGTGGATTTTGAGTTAGGAT
CCGTCGAGATTTTCAGGAGCTAAGGAAGCTAAAATGGAGAAAAAAATCACTGGATATACCACCGTTGATA
TATCCCAATGGCATCGTAAAGAACATTTTGAGGCATTTCAGTCAGTTGCTCAATGTACCTATAACCAGAC
CGTTCAGCTGGATATTACGGCCTTTTTAAAGACCGTAAAGAAAAATAAGCACAAGTTTTATCCGGCCTTT
ATTCACATTCTTGCCCGCCTGATGAATGCTCATCCGGAATTCCGTATGGCAATGAAAGACGGTGAGCTGG
TGATATGGGATAGTGTTCACCCTTGTTACACCGTTTTCCATGAGCAAACTGAAACGTTTTCATCGCTCTG
GAGTGAATACCACGACGATTTCCGGCAGTTTCTACACATATATTCGCAAGATGTGGCGTGTTACGGTGAA
AACCTGGCCTATTTCCCTAAAGGGTTTATTGAGAATATGTTTTTCGTCTCAGCCAATCCCTGGGTGAGTT
TCACCAGTTTTGATTTAAACGTGGCCAATATGGACAACTTCTTCGCCCCCGTTTTCACCATGGGCAAATA
TTATACGCAAGGCGACAAGGTGCTGATGCCGCTGGCGATTCAGGTTCATCATGCCGTTTGTGATGGCTTC
CATGTCGGCAGAATGCTTAATGAATTACAACAGTACTGCGATGAGTGGCAGGGCGGGGCGTAAAGATCTG
GATCCGGCTTACTAAAAGCCAGATAACAGTATGCGTATTTGCGCGCTGATTTTTGCGGTATAAGAATATA
TACTGATATGTATACCCGAAGTATGTCAAAAAGAGGTATGCTATGAAGCAGCGTATTACAGTGACAGTTG
ACAGCGACAGCTATCAGTTGCTCAAGGCATATATGATGTCAATATCTCCGGTCTGGTAAGCACAACCATG
CAGAATGAAGCCCGTCGTCTGCGTGCCGAACGCTGGAAAGCGGAAAATCAGGAAGGGATGGCTGAGGTCG
CCCGGTTTATTGAAATGAACGGCTCTTTTGCTGACGAGAACAGGGGCTGGTGAAATGCAGTTTAAGGTTT
ACACCTATAAAAGAGAGAGCCGTTATCGTCTGTTTGTGGATGTACAGAGTGATATTATTGACACGCCCGG
GCGACGGATGGTGATCCCCCTGGCCAGTGCACGTCTGCTGTCAGATAAAGTCTCCCGTGAACTTTACCCG
GTGGTGCATATCGGGGATGAAAGCTGGCGCATGATGACCACCGATATGGCCAGTGTGCCGGTCTCCGTTA
TCGGGGAAGAAGTGGCTGATCTCAGCCACCGCGAAAATGACATCAAAAACGCCATTAACCTGATGTTCTG
GGGAATATAAATGTCAGGCTCCCTTATACACAGCCAGTCTGCAGGTCGACCATAGTGACTGGATATGTTG
TGTTTTACAGTATTATGTAGTCTGTTTTTTATGCAAAATCTAATTTAATATATTGATATTTATATCATTT
TACGTTTCTCGTTCAGCTTTCTTGTACAAAGTGGTTGATATCGGTGGTTCAAGCGGTGGCAGCGGCGGTA
AAGACAATACTGTGCCTCTGAAGCTGATCGCTCTCCTGGCTAATGGCGAGTTCCATAGTGGCGAACAGCT
GGGAGAAACCCTGGGCATGTCCAGGGCCGCTATCAACAAGCACATTCAGACTCTGCGCGACTGGGGCGTG
GACGTGTTCACCGTGCCCGGAAAGGGCTACTCTCTGCCCGAGCCTATCCCGCTGCTGAACGCTAAACAGA
TTCTGGGACAGCTGGACGGCGGGAGCGTGGCAGTCCTGCCTGTGGTCGACTCCACCAATCAGTACCTGCT
GGATCGAATCGGCGAGCTGAAGAGTGGGGATGCTTGCATTGCAGAATATCAGCAGGCAGGGAGAGGAAGC
AGAGGGAGGAAATGGTTCTCTCCTTTTGGAGCTAACCTGTACCTGAGTATGTTTTGGCGCCTGAAGCGGG
GACCAGCAGCAATCGGCCTGGGCCCGGTCATCGGAATTGTCATGGCAGAAGCGCTGCGAAAGCTGGGAGC
AGACAAGGTGCGAGTCAAATGGCCCAATGACCTGTATCTGCAGGATAGAAAGCTGGCAGGCATCCTGGTG
GAGCTGGCCGGAATAACAGGCGATGCTGCACAGATCGTCATTGGCGCCGGGATTAACGTGGCTATGAGGC
GCGTGGAGGAAAGCGTGGTCAATCAGGGCTGGATCACACTGCAGGAAGCAGGGATTAACCTGGACAGGAA
TACTCTGGCCGCTACGCTGATCCGAGAGCTGCGGGCAGCCCTGGAACTGTTCGAGCAGGAAGGCCTGGCT
CCATATCTGCCACGGTGGGAGAAGCTGGATAACTTCATCAATAGACCCGTGAAGCTGATCATTGGGGACA
AAGAGATTTTCGGGATTAGCCGGGGGATTGATAAACAGGGAGCCCTGCTGCTGGAACAGGACGGAGTTAT
CAAACCCTGGATGGGCGGAGAAATCAGTCTGCGGTCTGCCGAAAAGGCTAGCGGCAAGCCCATCCCCAAC
CCCCTGCTGGGCCTGGACAGCACCTAATGATAATAGTCTAGTCGACCATGAAGATCAAGATCATTGCCCC
GCCAGAGCGCAAGTACTCTGTCTGGATCGGTGGCTCCATCCTGGCTTCGCTGTCCACCTTCCAGCAGATG
TGGATCTCCAAGCAGGAGTACGACGAGTCCGGCCCCTCCATTGTGCACCGCAAGTGCTTCTAAGAAGGAT
CGCTTGTCTGGGCAAGAGGATCAGGATCGGGATGGTCTTGATTCTGCTGGAGGAGGAGGAGGAGAAGTCG
AGGAAGCAGCAGCGAAAGTGCAAGTGCGAGTGGTGGAAGTTTGGAGTGCAGCACAACAAAATCAACAACA
ACACCAACTACAAGATGAAAAGAGCGGAACCACCTGCACACCATCATCACTATCATCATCGTTTTGGGCG
CATGTTGTGTGGTTCCAGCGTATTAATATAATTAATTTATTCCACATGAGATATGATATGATATACTATG
TATTTTTTGTTTTTTTTTTATTTGTAAACCTTTAATATAACAAGAACTACAAAAAATGAAAATGAGCGAA
AATGCATATTCTGCCATTCCACACACACACCAACAACACCCAACACACGCACACCCACAAGCTTACACAC
ACACATTCGCGGCATGACAAGGACATCAAGATAAAGAAGAACTTAAAGAAGATATTTCCCAAAGCGCAAA
AAGAACACACACACATTGCAAAACACAAACAACACACTAGCGTTTTGTACAATTCGTCAGCAACCTTATG
TATTATTTTTTAATTATGATGTAATTATAAACAAAGTGAAACAAAAATATGAAAACAAAAAGGAAAATCA
AATCTGTCTTCTCTTTCTCCCGCTCTCCTCGCTCTCTGCTGCTAACCTCGCCCTCTCCTCTCTCATCTTT
TTGTCTGTCTCTCTTCCACATTTTTGCCGGCCGGCAAAATAATAACCCACACACACTCACACTTGGCTGC
AGTTTCGCGTGCGATATTCACACACATTCAAGCATACAAGCATACATACATATGTATTTTTTTTTTATTT
GTACACTTTTCTAATTGCATGCGTATCGATTGATAAGTTTACGCCTGAAAATGTTAATTAAAATGTGAAA
ATGCAACTGAAAAACTGATGAAATGAAACAACAACAAGCGAACAATTTGCTACATGTGTATTGTCTAACA
ACCGTTACTGCAACGGTTGCTTCGGAAAAGGGTGAAGAGGAAGAGGGCACGAGGTCGACTAGAGCGGCCG
CCGACGCGAGGCTGGATGGCCTTCCCCATTATGATTCTTCTCGCTTCCGGCGGCATCGGGATG
Features (pLannotate 1.2.2; 23 found; start..end, strand, type, name):
    482..610     -  CDS            YPB1_ECOLX (fragment): Protein predicted: Swiss-Prot protein existence level 4. From Escherichia coli.
    795..1383    -  rep_origin     ori: high-copy-number ColE1/pMB1/pBR322/pUC origin of replication
   1554..2414    -  CDS            AmpR: β-lactamase; bla; confers resistance to ampicillin, carbenicillin, and related antibiotics
   2415..2519    -  promoter       AmpR promoter: bla
   4001..4280    +  promoter       copia promoter: strong promoter from the Drosophila transposable element copia (Sinclair et al., 1986)
   4326..5351    +  CDS            HygR: aminoglycoside phosphotransferase from E. coli; aph(4)-Ia; confers resistance to hygromycin
   5369..5641    +  CDS            yokD (fragment): YOKD_BACSU - Experimental evidence at protein level: Swiss-Prot protein existence level 1. May contribute to antibiotic resistance. From Bacillus subtilis (strain 168).
   5638..5712    +  CDS            small t antigen (fragment): SV40 (simian virus 40) small t antigen
   5714..5779    +  intron         small t intron: SV40 (simian virus 40) small t antigen intron
   5909..5929    +  CDS            SV40 NLS: nuclear localization signal of SV40 (simian virus 40) large T antigen
   6248..6331    +  CDS            large T antigen (fragment): large T antigen from SV40 (simian virus 40)
   6354..6488    +  polyA_signal   SV40 poly(A) signal: SV40 polyadenylation signal
   6489..6915    +  promoter       MT promoter: Drosophila metallothionein promoter
   6941..7065    +  protein_bind   attR1: mutant version of attR; recombination site for the Gateway® LR reaction LR Clonase™
   7090..7120    +  promoter       lac UV5 promoter: E. coli lac promoter with an "up" mutation
   7144..7173    +  promoter       cat promoter (fragment): promoter of the E. coli cat gene encoding chloramphenicol acetyltransferase
   7174..7833    +  CDS            CmR: chloramphenicol acetyltransferase; cat; confers resistance to chloramphenicol
   8012..8170    +  CDS            ccdA (fragment): CCDA_ECO57 - Also known as H, letA. Experimental evidence at protein level: Swiss-Prot protein existence level 1. Antitoxin component of a type II toxin-antitoxin (TA) system which inhibits the post-segregational killing (PSK) of plasmid-free cells, also referred to as a plasmid addiction system. Binds to and blocks the activity of CcdB; will also remove bound CcdB protein from the CcdB-GyrA complex by forming a CcdA-CcdB complex, a process termed rejuvenation. Functions as a transcriptional corepressor for the ccdAB operon, repression also requires CcdB (By similarity). From Escherichia coli
   8175..8477    +  CDS            ccdB: CCDB_ECOLI - Also known as G, letB, letD. Experimental evidence at protein level: Swiss-Prot protein existence level 1. Toxic component of a type II toxin-antitoxin (TA) system, functioning in plasmid maintainence. Responsible for the post- segregational killing (PSK) of plasmid-free cells, also referred to as a plasmid addiction system. Half-life of over 2 hours. Cell killing by CcdB is accompanied by filamentation, defects in chromosome and plasmid segregation, defects in cell division, formation of anucleate cells, decreased DNA synthesis and plasmid loss. Interferes with the activity of DN
   8521..8645    -  protein_bind   attR2: mutant version of attR; recombination site for the Gateway® LR reaction LR Clonase™
   8680..9636    +  CDS            TurboID: mutant of the E. coli biotin ligase BioID engineered for improved catalytic efficiency (Branon et al., 2018)
   9765..9860    +  CDS            ACT_DICVI: Experimental evidence at transcript level: Swiss-Prot protein existence level 2. Actins are highly conserved proteins that are involved in various types of cell motility and are ubiquitously expressed in all eukaryotic cells. From Dictyocaulus viviparus (Bovine lungworm).
  10922..240     +  CDS            TcR (fragment) (across the origin): tetracycline efflux protein; tet; confers resistance to tetracycline
