[The description below was written by a language model from this plasmid's Addgene catalogue record and pLannotate feature annotations shown in this document.]
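Description:
pMK33-GW-TurboID-V5 is an empty Gateway destination vector built on the pMK33 backbone, intended for inducible expression of C-terminal TurboID fusion proteins and for generating stable cell lines. The regulatory elements are from Drosophila, consistent with use in cultured fly cells, although the record does not name a host. The roughly 11 kb plasmid replicates in E. coli from a high-copy ColE1/pUC-type origin and carries an ampicillin resistance gene with its bla promoter. Remnants of a tetracycline resistance gene are also annotated. Because the Gateway cassette contains the ccdB toxin gene, the unrecombined vector is maintained in a ccdB-tolerant strain, with chloramphenicol as a second selection.

The expression unit begins with the Drosophila metallothionein promoter, which is metal-inducible. It is followed by an attR1–attR2 Gateway cassette holding the chloramphenicol acetyltransferase gene and ccdB. In an LR recombination with an entry clone, this cassette is replaced by the gene of interest, and loss of ccdB provides counter-selection for recombinants in standard strains. Immediately downstream of attR2 lies the TurboID coding sequence, an engineered high-activity E. coli biotin ligase, so an inserted open reading frame lacking a stop codon would be fused at its C-terminus to TurboID. The name indicates a V5 epitope tag after TurboID, but the feature table does not annotate it. A short actin-like match downstream may reflect 3′ sequence derived from an actin gene, which the record does not confirm. A separate cassette drives hygromycin resistance from the copia promoter, with SV40 small t intron and polyadenylation sequences, for selection of stable transfectants. Such fusions are typically used for proximity-dependent biotinylation to map neighbouring or interacting proteins.
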