Addgene plasmid #196281: pMK33-GW-TurboID-V5
Purpose: (Empty Backbone) Gateway destination vector to express C-terminal TurboID fusion under metallothionein promoter, for making stable cell lines
Depositing lab: Norbert Perrimon. Depositing organization: Harvard Medical School.
Backbone
  Vector backbone: pMK33
  Vector type: Gateway destination vector
  Selectable markers: Hygromycin
Growth in bacteria
  Bacterial resistance: Chloramphenicol and Ampicillin, 25 & 100 μg/mL
  Growth temperature: 37°C
  Growth strain: ccdB Survival
  Copy number: Unknown
Terms and licenses: Academic/Nonprofit Terms; Industry Terms: Not Available to Industry
How to cite: pMK33-GW-TurboID-V5 was a gift from Norbert Perrimon (Addgene plasmid # 196281 ; http://n2t.net/addgene:196281 ; RRID:Addgene_196281)
